>Addgene plasmid #138497 | NG-ABE8-dimer | addgene full sequence | sequence record 272917 | Addgene NGS Result
ATATGCCAAGTACGCCCCCTATTGACGTCAATGACGGTAAATGGCCCGCCTGGCATTATGCCCAGTACAT
GACCTTATGGGACTTTCCTACTTGGCAGTACATCTACGTATTAGTCATCGCTATTACCATGGTGATGCGG
TTTTGGCAGTACATCAATGGGCGTGGATAGCGGTTTGACTCACGGGGATTTCCAAGTCTCCACCCCATTG
ACGTCAATGGGAGTTTGTTTTGGCACCAAAATCAACGGGACTTTCCAAAATGTCGTAACAACTCCGCCCC
ATTGACGCAAATGGGCGGTAGGCGTGTACGGTGGGAGGTCTATATAAGCAGAGCTGGTTTAGTGAACCGT
CAGATCCGCTAGAGATCCGCGGCCGCTAATACGACTCACTATAGGGAGAGCCGCCACCATGAAACGGACA
GCCGACGGAAGCGAGTTCGAGTCACCAAAGAAGAAGCGGAAAGTCTCTGAAGTCGAGTTTAGCCACGAGT
ATTGGATGAGGCACGCACTGACCCTGGCAAAGCGAGCATGGGATGAAAGAGAAGTCCCCGTGGGCGCCGT
GCTGGTGCACAACAATAGAGTGATCGGAGAGGGATGGAACAGGCCAATCGGCCGCCACGACCCTACCGCA
CACGCAGAGATCATGGCACTGAGGCAGGGAGGCCTGGTCATGCAGAATTACCGCCTGATCGATGCCACCC
TGTATGTGACACTGGAGCCATGCGTGATGTGCGCAGGAGCAATGATCCACAGCAGGATCGGAAGAGTGGT
GTTCGGAGCACGGGACGCCAAGACCGGCGCAGCAGGCTCCCTGATGGATGTGCTGCACCACCCCGGCATG
AACCACCGGGTGGAGATCACAGAGGGAATCCTGGCAGACGAGTGCGCCGCCCTGCTGAGCGATTTCTTTA
GAATGCGGAGACAGGAGATCAAGGCCCAGAAGAAGGCACAGAGCTCCACCGACTCTGGAGGATCTAGCGG
AGGATCCTCTGGAAGCGAGACACCAGGCACAAGCGAGTCCGCCACACCAGAGAGCTCCGGCGGCTCCTCC
GGAGGATCCTCTGAGGTGGAGTTTTCCCACGAGTACTGGATGAGACATGCCCTGACCCTGGCCAAGAGGG
CACGGGATGAGAGGGAGGTGCCTGTGGGAGCCGTGCTGGTGCTGAACAATAGAGTGATCGGCGAGGGCTG
GAACAGAGCCATCGGCCTGCACGACCCAACAGCCCATGCCGAAATTATGGCCCTGAGACAGGGCGGCCTG
GTCATGCAGAACTACAGACTGATTGACGCCACCCTGTACGTGACATTCGAGCCTTGCGTGATGTGCGCCG
GCGCCATGATCCACTCTAGGATCGGCCGCGTGGTGTTTGGCGTGAGGAACTCAAAAAGAGGCGCCGCAGG
CTCCCTGATGAACGTGCTGAACTACCCCGGCATGAATCACCGCGTCGAAATTACCGAGGGAATCCTGGCA
GATGAATGTGCCGCCCTGCTGTGCGATTTCTATCGGATGCCTAGACAGGTGTTCAATGCTCAGAAGAAGG
CCCAGAGCTCCATCAACTCCGGAGGATCTAGCGGAGGCTCCTCTGGCTCTGAGACACCTGGCACAAGCGA
GAGCGCAACACCTGAAAGCAGCGGGGGCAGCAGCGGGGGGTCAGACAAGAAGTACAGCATCGGCCTGGCC
ATCGGCACCAACTCTGTGGGCTGGGCCGTGATCACCGACGAGTACAAGGTGCCCAGCAAGAAATTCAAGG
TGCTGGGCAACACCGACCGGCACAGCATCAAGAAGAACCTGATCGGAGCCCTGCTGTTCGACAGCGGCGA
AACAGCCGAGGCCACCCGGCTGAAGAGAACCGCCAGAAGAAGATACACCAGACGGAAGAACCGGATCTGC
TATCTGCAAGAGATCTTCAGCAACGAGATGGCCAAGGTGGACGACAGCTTCTTCCACAGACTGGAAGAGT
CCTTCCTGGTGGAAGAGGATAAGAAGCACGAGCGGCACCCCATCTTCGGCAACATCGTGGACGAGGTGGC
CTACCACGAGAAGTACCCCACCATCTACCACCTGAGAAAGAAACTGGTGGACAGCACCGACAAGGCCGAC
CTGCGGCTGATCTATCTGGCCCTGGCCCACATGATCAAGTTCCGGGGCCACTTCCTGATCGAGGGCGACC
TGAACCCCGACAACAGCGACGTGGACAAGCTGTTCATCCAGCTGGTGCAGACCTACAACCAGCTGTTCGA
GGAAAACCCCATCAACGCCAGCGGCGTGGACGCCAAGGCCATCCTGTCTGCCAGACTGAGCAAGAGCAGA
CGGCTGGAAAATCTGATCGCCCAGCTGCCCGGCGAGAAGAAGAATGGCCTGTTCGGAAACCTGATTGCCC
TGAGCCTGGGCCTGACCCCCAACTTCAAGAGCAACTTCGACCTGGCCGAGGATGCCAAACTGCAGCTGAG
CAAGGACACCTACGACGACGACCTGGACAACCTGCTGGCCCAGATCGGCGACCAGTACGCCGACCTGTTT
CTGGCCGCCAAGAACCTGTCCGACGCCATCCTGCTGAGCGACATCCTGAGAGTGAACACCGAGATCACCA
AGGCCCCCCTGAGCGCCTCTATGATCAAGAGATACGACGAGCACCACCAGGACCTGACCCTGCTGAAAGC
TCTCGTGCGGCAGCAGCTGCCTGAGAAGTACAAAGAGATTTTCTTCGACCAGAGCAAGAACGGCTACGCC
GGCTACATTGACGGCGGAGCCAGCCAGGAAGAGTTCTACAAGTTCATCAAGCCCATCCTGGAAAAGATGG
ACGGCACCGAGGAACTGCTCGTGAAGCTGAACAGAGAGGACCTGCTGCGGAAGCAGCGGACCTTCGACAA
CGGCAGCATCCCCCACCAGATCCACCTGGGAGAGCTGCACGCCATTCTGCGGCGGCAGGAAGATTTTTAC
CCATTCCTGAAGGACAACCGGGAAAAGATCGAGAAGATCCTGACCTTCCGCATCCCCTACTACGTGGGCC
CTCTGGCCAGGGGAAACAGCAGATTCGCCTGGATGACCAGAAAGAGCGAGGAAACCATCACCCCCTGGAA
CTTCGAGGAAGTGGTGGACAAGGGCGCTTCCGCCCAGAGCTTCATCGAGCGGATGACCAACTTCGATAAG
AACCTGCCCAACGAGAAGGTGCTGCCCAAGCACAGCCTGCTGTACGAGTACTTCACCGTGTATAACGAGC
TGACCAAAGTGAAATACGTGACCGAGGGAATGAGAAAGCCCGCCTTCCTGAGCGGCGAGCAGAAAAAGGC
CATCGTGGACCTGCTGTTCAAGACCAACCGGAAAGTGACCGTGAAGCAGCTGAAAGAGGACTACTTCAAG
AAAATCGAGTGCTTCGACTCCGTGGAAATCTCCGGCGTGGAAGATCGGTTCAACGCCTCCCTGGGCACAT
ACCACGATCTGCTGAAAATTATCAAGGACAAGGACTTCCTGGACAATGAGGAAAACGAGGACATTCTGGA
AGATATCGTGCTGACCCTGACACTGTTTGAGGACAGAGAGATGATCGAGGAACGGCTGAAAACCTATGCC
CACCTGTTCGACGACAAAGTGATGAAGCAGCTGAAGCGGCGGAGATACACCGGCTGGGGCAGGCTGAGCC
GGAAGCTGATCAACGGCATCCGGGACAAGCAGTCCGGCAAGACAATCCTGGATTTCCTGAAGTCCGACGG
CTTCGCCAACAGAAACTTCATGCAGCTGATCCACGACGACAGCCTGACCTTTAAAGAGGACATCCAGAAA
GCCCAGGTGTCCGGCCAGGGCGATAGCCTGCACGAGCACATTGCCAATCTGGCCGGCAGCCCCGCCATTA
AGAAGGGCATCCTGCAGACAGTGAAGGTGGTGGACGAGCTCGTGAAAGTGATGGGCCGGCACAAGCCCGA
GAACATCGTGATCGAAATGGCCAGAGAGAACCAGACCACCCAGAAGGGACAGAAGAACAGCCGCGAGAGA
ATGAAGCGGATCGAAGAGGGCATCAAAGAGCTGGGCAGCCAGATCCTGAAAGAACACCCCGTGGAAAACA
CCCAGCTGCAGAACGAGAAGCTGTACCTGTACTACCTGCAGAATGGGCGGGATATGTACGTGGACCAGGA
ACTGGACATCAACCGGCTGTCCGACTACGATGTGGACCATATCGTGCCTCAGAGCTTTCTGAAGGACGAC
TCCATCGACAACAAGGTGCTGACCAGAAGCGACAAGAACCGGGGCAAGAGCGACAACGTGCCCTCCGAAG
AGGTCGTGAAGAAGATGAAGAACTACTGGCGGCAGCTGCTGAACGCCAAGCTGATTACCCAGAGAAAGTT
CGACAATCTGACCAAGGCCGAGAGAGGCGGCCTGAGCGAACTGGATAAGGCCGGCTTCATCAAGAGACAG
CTGGTGGAAACCCGGCAGATCACAAAGCACGTGGCACAGATCCTGGACTCCCGGATGAACACTAAGTACG
ACGAGAATGACAAGCTGATCCGGGAAGTGAAAGTGATCACCCTGAAGTCCAAGCTGGTGTCCGATTTCCG
GAAGGATTTCCAGTTTTACAAAGTGCGCGAGATCAACAACTACCACCACGCCCACGACGCCTACCTGAAC
GCCGTCGTGGGAACCGCCCTGATCAAAAAGTACCCTAAGCTGGAAAGCGAGTTCGTGTACGGCGACTACA
AGGTGTACGACGTGCGGAAGATGATCGCCAAGAGCGAGCAGGAAATCGGCAAGGCTACCGCCAAGTACTT
CTTCTACAGCAACATCATGAACTTTTTCAAGACCGAGATTACCCTGGCCAACGGCGAGATCCGGAAGCGG
CCTCTGATCGAGACAAACGGCGAAACCGGGGAGATCGTGTGGGATAAGGGCCGGGATTTTGCCACCGTGC
GGAAAGTGCTGAGCATGCCCCAAGTGAATATCGTGAAAAAGACCGAGGTGCAGACAGGCGGCTTCAGCAA
AGAGTCTATCAGGCCCAAGAGGAACAGCGATAAGCTGATCGCCAGAAAGAAGGACTGGGACCCTAAGAAG
TACGGCGGCTTCGTCAGCCCCACCGTGGCCTATTCTGTGCTGGTGGTGGCCAAAGTGGAAAAGGGCAAGT
CCAAGAAACTGAAGAGTGTGAAAGAGCTGCTGGGGATCACCATCATGGAAAGAAGCAGCTTCGAGAAGAA
TCCCATCGACTTTCTGGAAGCCAAGGGCTACAAAGAAGTGAAAAAGGACCTGATCATCAAGCTGCCTAAG
TACTCCCTGTTCGAGCTGGAAAACGGCCGGAAGAGAATGCTGGCCTCTGCCAGATTCCTGCAGAAGGGAA
ACGAACTGGCCCTGCCCTCCAAATATGTGAACTTCCTGTACCTGGCCAGCCACTATGAGAAGCTGAAGGG
CTCCCCCGAGGATAATGAGCAGAAACAGCTGTTTGTGGAACAGCACAAGCACTACCTGGACGAGATCATC
GAGCAGATCAGCGAGTTCTCCAAGAGAGTGATCCTGGCCGACGCTAATCTGGACAAAGTGCTGTCCGCCT
ACAACAAGCACCGGGATAAGCCCATCAGAGAGCAGGCCGAGAATATCATCCACCTGTTTACCCTGACCAA
TCTGGGAGCCCCTAGGGCCTTCAAGTACTTTGACACCACCATCGACCGGAAGGTGTACAGGAGCACCAAA
GAGGTGCTGGACGCCACCCTGATCCACCAGAGCATCACCGGCCTGTACGAGACACGGATCGACCTGTCTC
AGCTGGGAGGTGACTCTGGCGGCTCAAAAAGAACCGCCGACGGCAGCGAATTCGAGCCCAAGAAGAAGAG
GAAAGTCTAACCGGTCATCATCACCATCACCATTGAGTTTAAACCCGCTGATCAGCCTCGACTGTGCCTT
CTAGTTGCCAGCCATCTGTTGTTTGCCCCTCCCCCGTGCCTTCCTTGACCCTGGAAGGTGCCACTCCCAC
TGTCCTTTCCTAATAAAATGAGGAAATTGCATCGCATTGTCTGAGTAGGTGTCATTCTATTCTGGGGGGT
GGGGTGGGGCAGGACAGCAAGGGGGAGGATTGGGAAGACAATAGCAGGCATGCTGGGGATGCGGTGGGCT
CTATGGCTTCTGAGGCGGAAAGAACCAGCTGGGGCTCGATACCGTCGACCTCTAGCTAGAGCTTGGCGTA
ATCATGGTCATAGCTGTTTCCTGTGTGAAATTGTTATCCGCTCACAATTCCACACAACATACGAGCCGGA
AGCATAAAGTGTAAAGCCTAGGGTGCCTAATGAGTGAGCTAACTCACATTAATTGCGTTGCGCTCACTGC
CCGCTTTCCAGTCGGGAAACCTGTCGTGCCAGCTGCATTAATGAATCGGCCAACGCGCGGGGAGAGGCGG
TTTGCGTATTGGGCGCTCTTCCGCTTCCTCGCTCACTGACTCGCTGCGCTCGGTCGTTCGGCTGCGGCGA
GCGGTATCAGCTCACTCAAAGGCGGTAATACGGTTATCCACAGAATCAGGGGATAACGCAGGAAAGAACA
TGTGAGCAAAAGGCCAGCAAAAGGCCAGGAACCGTAAAAAGGCCGCGTTGCTGGCGTTTTTCCATAGGCT
CCGCCCCCCTGACGAGCATCACAAAAATCGACGCTCAAGTCAGAGGTGGCGAAACCCGACAGGACTATAA
AGATACCAGGCGTTTCCCCCTGGAAGCTCCCTCGTGCGCTCTCCTGTTCCGACCCTGCCGCTTACCGGAT
ACCTGTCCGCCTTTCTCCCTTCGGGAAGCGTGGCGCTTTCTCATAGCTCACGCTGTAGGTATCTCAGTTC
GGTGTAGGTCGTTCGCTCCAAGCTGGGCTGTGTGCACGAACCCCCCGTTCAGCCCGACCGCTGCGCCTTA
TCCGGTAACTATCGTCTTGAGTCCAACCCGGTAAGACACGACTTATCGCCACTGGCAGCAGCCACTGGTA
ACAGGATTAGCAGAGCGAGGTATGTAGGCGGTGCTACAGAGTTCTTGAAGTGGTGGCCTAACTACGGCTA
CACTAGAAGAACAGTATTTGGTATCTGCGCTCTGCTGAAGCCAGTTACCTTCGGAAAAAGAGTTGGTAGC
TCTTGATCCGGCAAACAAACCACCGCTGGTAGCGGTGGTTTTTTTGTTTGCAAGCAGCAGATTACGCGCA
GAAAAAAAGGATCTCAAGAAGATCCTTTGATCTTTTCTACGGGGTCTGACACTCAGTGGAACGAAAACTC
ACGTTAAGGGATTTTGGTCATGAGATTATCAAAAAGGATCTTCACCTAGATCCTTTTAAATTAAAAATGA
AGTTTTAAATCAATCTAAAGTATATATGAGTAAACTTGGTCTGACAGTTACCAATGCTTAATCAGTGAGG
CACCTATCTCAGCGATCTGTCTATTTCGTTCATCCATAGTTGCCTGACTCCCCGTCGTGTAGATAACTAC
GATACGGGAGGGCTTACCATCTGGCCCCAGTGCTGCAATGATACCGCGAGACCCACGCTCACCGGCTCCA
GATTTATCAGCAATAAACCAGCCAGCCGGAAGGGCCGAGCGCAGAAGTGGTCCTGCAACTTTATCCGCCT
CCATCCAGTCTATTAATTGTTGCCGGGAAGCTAGAGTAAGTAGTTCGCCAGTTAATAGTTTGCGCAACGT
TGTTGCCATTGCTACAGGCATCGTGGTGTCACGCTCGTCGTTTGGTATGGCTTCATTCAGCTCCGGTTCC
CAACGATCAAGGCGAGTTACATGATCCCCCATGTTGTGCAAAAAAGCGGTTAGCTCCTTCGGTCCTCCGA
TCGTTGTCAGAAGTAAGTTGGCCGCAGTGTTATCACTCATGGTTATGGCAGCACTGCATAATTCTCTTAC
TGTCATGCCATCCGTAAGATGCTTTTCTGTGACTGGTGAGTACTCAACCAAGTCATTCTGAGAATAGTGT
ATGCGGCGACCGAGTTGCTCTTGCCCGGCGTCAATACGGGATAATACCGCGCCACATAGCAGAACTTTAA
AAGTGCTCATCATTGGAAAACGTTCTTCGGGGCGAAAACTCTCAAGGATCTTACCGCTGTTGAGATCCAG
TTCGATGTAACCCACTCGTGCACCCAACTGATCTTCAGCATCTTTTACTTTCACCAGCGTTTCTGGGTGA
GCAAAAACAGGAAGGCAAAATGCCGCAAAAAAGGGAATAAGGGCGACACGGAAATGTTGAATACTCATAC
TCTTCCTTTTTCAATATTATTGAAGCATTTATCAGGGTTATTGTCTCATGAGCGGATACATATTTGAATG
TATTTAGAAAAATAAACAAATAGGGGTTCCGCGCACATTTCCCCGAAAAGTGCCACCTGACGTCGACGGA
TCGGGAGATCGATCTCCCGATCCCCTAGGGTCGACTCTCAGTACAATCTGCTCTGATGCCGCATAGTTAA
GCCAGTATCTGCTCCCTGCTTGTGTGTTGGAGGTCGCTGAGTAGTGCGCGAGCAAAATTTAAGCTACAAC
AAGGCAAGGCTTGACCGACAATTGCATGAAGAATCTGCTTAGGGTTAGGCGTTTTGCGCTGCTTCGCGAT
GTACGGGCCAGATATACGCGTTGACATTGATTATTGACTAGTTATTAATAGTAATCAATTACGGGGTCAT
TAGTTCATAGCCCATATATGGAGTTCCGCGTTACATAACTTACGGTAAATGGCCCGCCTGGCTGACCGCC
CAACGACCCCCGCCCATTGACGTCAATAATGACGTATGTTCCCATAGTAACGCCAATAGGGACTTTCCAT
TGACGTCAATGGGTGGAGTATTTACGGTAAACTGCCCACTTGGCAGTACATCAAGTGTATC
Features (pLannotate 1.2.2; 18 found; start..end, strand, type, name):
    132..335     +  promoter       CMV promoter: human cytomegalovirus (CMV) immediate early promoter
    377..395     +  promoter       T7 promoter: promoter for bacteriophage T7 RNA polymerase
    466..942     +  CDS            tadA: TADA_ECOLI - Also known as yfhC. Experimental evidence at protein level: Swiss-Prot protein existence level 1. Catalyzes the deamination of adenosine to inosine at the wobble position 34 of tRNA(Arg2). Essential for cell viability. From Escherichia coli (strain K12).
   1063..1551    +  CDS            tadA: TADA_ECOLI - Also known as yfhC. Experimental evidence at protein level: Swiss-Prot protein existence level 1. Catalyzes the deamination of adenosine to inosine at the wobble position 34 of tRNA(Arg2). Essential for cell viability. From Escherichia coli (strain K12).
   1654..3255    +  CDS            dCas9(N): N-terminal portion of catalytically inactive Streptococcus pyogenes dCas9 carrying the D10A mutation (Zetsche et al., 2015)
   3256..5750    +  CDS            Cas9(C) (fragment): C-terminal portion of Streptococcus pyogenes Cas9 (Zetsche et al., 2015)
   5872..6096    +  polyA_signal   bGH poly(A) signal: bovine growth hormone polyadenylation signal
   6100..6121    +  promoter       SV40 promoter (fragment): SV40 enhancer and early promoter
   6126..6142    +  misc_feature   MCS (fragment): pBluescript multiple cloning site
   6191..6207    -  protein_bind   lac operator: The lac repressor binds to the lac operator to inhibit transcription in E. coli. This inhibition can be relieved by adding lactose or isopropyl-β-D-thiogalactopyranoside (IPTG). lac repressor encoded by lacI
   6215..6245    -  promoter       lac promoter: promoter for the E. coli lac operon
   6260..6281    -  protein_bind   CAP binding site: CAP binding activates transcription in the presence of cAMP. E. coli catabolite activator protein
   6294..6386    -  CDS            lacI (fragment): lac repressor; lacI; The lac repressor binds to the lac operator to inhibit transcription in E. coli. This inhibition can be relieved by adding lactose or isopropyl-β-D-thiogalactopyranoside (IPTG).
   6569..7157    -  rep_origin     ori: high-copy-number ColE1/pMB1/pBR322/pUC origin of replication
   7328..8188    -  CDS            AmpR: β-lactamase; bla; confers resistance to ampicillin, carbenicillin, and related antibiotics
   8189..8293    -  promoter       AmpR promoter: bla
   8364..8408    -  misc_feature   bom (fragment): basis of mobility region from pBR322
   8563..131     +  enhancer       CMV enhancer (across the origin): human cytomegalovirus immediate early enhancer
