[The description below was written by a language model from this plasmid's Addgene catalogue record and pLannotate feature annotations shown in this document.]
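Description:
NG-ABE8-dimer is a mammalian expression plasmid encoding an adenine (A-to-G) base editor. It is built on a pCMV backbone that is propagated in E. coli through a ColE1/pBR322-type origin of replication and selected with ampicillin via a β-lactamase (AmpR) gene under its own promoter. The 8.8 kb sequence also carries non-functional backbone remnants: lac promoter/operator and CAP-site elements, short fragments of lacI and an SV40 promoter, and a piece of the pBR322 bom region. No mammalian selection marker or reporter is annotated, which fits use by transient transfection.

The payload is a single fusion open reading frame driven by the CMV immediate-early enhancer and promoter and terminated by the bovine growth hormone polyadenylation signal. A T7 promoter sits just upstream of the coding region and could support in vitro transcription. The fusion begins with two tandem copies of the E. coli tRNA adenosine deaminase TadA. According to the insert name, these are a wild-type copy followed by the evolved 8e variant, which is the "dimer" arrangement. They are followed by Streptococcus pyogenes Cas9. The annotation tool splits Cas9 into an N-terminal part carrying D10A and a C-terminal part; together with the catalogue name, this indicates a D10A nickase in the NG variant, which recognises relaxed NG PAMs.

When a separately supplied guide RNA directs the protein to a target, the deaminase converts adenosine to inosine on the displaced DNA strand. The nickase cuts the opposite strand, biasing repair toward an A•T-to-G•C outcome. Linkers and any nuclear localisation signals are not annotated in the feature table. No guide RNA cassette is present on this plasmid.
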