Addgene plasmid #138497: NG-ABE8-dimer
Purpose: A-to-G base editor
Depositing lab: David Liu. Depositing organization: Broad Institute. Publication: Phage-assisted evolution of an adenine base editor with improved Cas domain compatibility and activity. Richter MF, Zhao KT, Eton E, Lapinaite A, Newby GA, Thuronyi BW, Wilson C, Koblan LW, Zeng J, Bauer DE, Doudna JA, Liu DR. Nat Biotechnol. 2020 Jul;38(7):883-891. doi: 10.1038/s41587-020-0453-z. Epub 2020 Mar 16. PubMed 32433547.
Backbone
  Vector backbone: pCMV with a BR322 origin
  Vector type: Mammalian Expression
Growth in bacteria
  Bacterial resistance: Ampicillin, 100 μg/mL
  Growth temperature: 37°C
  Growth strain: DH5alpha
  Copy number: Unknown
Gene/Insert
  Gene/Insert name: ecTadA(WT)-ecTadA(8e)-nSpCas9 (NG)
  Species: Other
  Cloning method: Unknown
Terms and licenses: Academic/Nonprofit Terms; Industry Terms: Not Available to Industry
How to cite: NG-ABE8-dimer was a gift from David Liu (Addgene plasmid # 138497 ; http://n2t.net/addgene:138497 ; RRID:Addgene_138497)
